>Addgene plasmid #99265 | pCS2+ H2B-mCherry | addgene full sequence | sequence record 192948 | Addgene NGS Result
TCAGGCTGCGCAACTGTTGGGAAGGGCGATCGGTGCGGGCCTCTTCGCTATTACGCCAGTCGACCGCCAA
TTCAATATGGCGTATATGGACTCATGCCAATTCAATATGGTGGATCTGGACCTGTGCCAATTCAATATGG
CGTATATGGACTCGTGCCAATTCAATATGGTGGATCTGGACCCCAGCCAATTCAATATGGCGGACTTGGC
ACCATGCCAATTCAATATGGCGGACCTGGCACTGTGCCAACTGGGGAGGGGTCTACTTGGCACGGTGCCA
AGTTTGAGGAGGGGTCTTGGCCCTGTGCCAAGTCCGCCATATTGAATTGGCATGGTGCCAATAATGGCGG
CCATATTGGCTATATGCCAGGATCAATATATAGGCAATATCCAATATGGCCCTATGCCAATATGGCTATT
GGCCAGGTTCAATACTATGTATTGGCCCTATGCCATATAGTATTCCATATATGGGTTTTCCTATTGACGT
AGATAGCCCCTCCCAATGGGCGGTCCCATATACCATATATGGGGCTTCCTAATACCGCCCATAGCCACTC
CCCCATTGACGTCAATGGTCTCTATATATGGTCTTTCCTATTGACGTCATATGGGCGGTCCTATTGACGT
ATATGGCGCCTCCCCCATTGACGTCAATTACGGTAAATGGCCCGCCTGGCTCAATGCCCATTGACGTCAA
TAGGACCACCCACCATTGACGTCAATGGGATGGCTCATTGCCCATTCATATCCGTTCTCACGCCCCCTAT
TGACGTCAATGACGGTAAATGGCCCACTTGGCAGTACATCAATATCTATTAATAGTAACTTGGCAAGTAC
ATTACTATTGGAAGTACGCCAGGGTACATTGGCAGTACTCCCATTGACGTCAATGGCGGTAAATGGCCCG
CGATGGCTGCCAAGTACATCCCCATTGACGTCAATGGGGAGGGGCAATGACGCAAATGGGCGTTCCATTG
ACGTAAATGGGCGGTAGGCGTGCCTAATGGGAGGTCTATATAAGCAATGCTCGTTTAGGGAACCGCCATT
CTGCCTGGGGACGTCGGAGCAAGCTTGATTTAGGTGACACTATAGAATACAAGCTACTTGTTCTTTTTGC
AGGATCCCATCGACGGTACCGCCACCATGCCAGAGCCAGCGAAGTCTGCTCCCGCCCCGAAAAAGGGCTC
CAAGAAGGCGGTGACTAAGGCGCAGAAGAAAGGCGGCAAGAAGCGCAAGCGCAGCCGCAAGGAGAGCTAT
TCCATCTATGTGTACAAGGTTCTGAAGCAGGTCCACCCTGACACCGGCATTTCGTCCAAGGCCATGGGCA
TCATGAATTCGTTTGTGAACGACATTTTCGAGCGCATCGCAGGTGAGGCTTCCCGCCTGGCGCATTACAA
CAAGCGCTCGACCATCACCTCCAGGGAGATCCAGACGGCCGTGCGCCTGCTGCTGCCTGGGGAGTTGGCC
AAGCACGCCGTGTCCGAGGGTACTAAGGCCATCACCAAGTACACCAGCGCTAAGGATCCACCGGTCGCCA
CCATGGTGAGCAAGGGCGAGGAGGACAACATGGCCATCATCAAGGAGTTCATGCGCTTCAAGGTGCACAT
GGAGGGCTCCGTGAACGGCCACGAGTTCGAGATCGAGGGCGAGGGCGAGGGCCGCCCCTACGAGGGCACC
CAGACCGCCAAGCTGAAGGTGACCAAGGGCGGCCCCCTGCCCTTCGCCTGGGACATCCTGTCCCCTCAGT
TCATGTACGGCTCCAAGGCCTACGTGAAGCACCCCGCCGACATCCCCGACTACTTGAAGCTGTCCTTCCC
CGAGGGCTTCAAGTGGGAGCGCGTGATGAACTTCGAGGACGGCGGCGTGGTGACCGTGACCCAGGACTCC
TCCCTGCAGGACGGCGAGTTCATCTACAAGGTGAAGCTGCGCGGCACCAACTTCCCCTCCGACGGCCCCG
TAATGCAGAAGAAGACCATGGGCTGGGAGGCCTCCTCCGAGCGGATGTACCCCGAGGACGGCGCCCTGAA
GGGCGAGATCAAGCAGAGGCTGAAGCTGAAGGACGGCGGCCACTACGACGCCGAGGTCAAGACCACCTAC
AAGGCCAAGAAGCCCGTGCAGCTGCCCGGCGCCTACAACGTCAACATCAAGCTGGACATCACCTCCCACA
ACGAGGACTACACCATCGTGGAACAGTACGAGCGCGCCGAGGGCCGCCACTCCACCGGCGGCATGGACGA
GCTGTACAAGTTATCTAGAACTATAGTGAGTCGTATTACGTAGATCCAGACATGATAAGATACATTGATG
AGTTTGGACAAACCACAACTAGAATGCAGTGAAAAAAATGCTTTATTTGTGAAATTTGTGATGCTATTGC
TTTATTTGTAACCATTATAAGCTGCAATAAACAAGTTAACAACAACAATTGCATTCATTTTATGTTTCAG
GTTCAGGGGGAGGTGTGGGAGGTTTTTTAATTCGCGGCCGCGGCGCCAATGCATTGGGCCCGGTACCCAG
CTTTTGTTCCCTTTAGTGAGGGTTAATTGCGCGCTTGGCGTAATCATGGTCATAGCTGTTTCCTGTGTGA
AATTGTTATCCGCTCACAATTCCACACAACATACGAGCCGGGAGCATAAAGTGTAAAGCCTGGGGTGCCT
AATGAGTGAGCTAACTCACATTAATTGCGTTGCGCTCACTGCCCGCTTTCCAGTCGGGAAACCTGTCGTG
CCAGCTGCATTAATGAATCGGCCAACGCGCGGGGAGAGGCGGTTTGCGTATTGGGCGCTCTTCCGCTTCC
TCGCTCACTGACTCGCTGCGCTCGGTCGTTCGGCTGCGGCGAGCGGTATCAGCTCACTCAAAGGCGGTAA
TACGGTTATCCACAGAATCAGGGGATAACGCAGGAAAGAACATGTGAGCAAAAGGCCAGCAAAAGGCCAG
GAACCGTAAAAAGGCCGCGTTGCTGGCGTTTTTCCATAGGCTCCGCCCCCCTGACGAGCATCACAAAAAT
CGACGCTCAAGTCAGAGGTGGCGAAACCCGACAGGACTATAAAGATACCAGGCGTTTCCCCCTGGAAGCT
CCCTCGTGCGCTCTCCTGTTCCGACCCTGCCGCTTACCGGATACCTGTCCGCCTTTCTCCCTTCGGGAAG
CGTGGCGCTTTCTCATAGCTCACGCTGTAGGTATCTCAGTTCGGTGTAGGTCGTTCGCTCCAAGCTGGGC
TGTGTGCACGAACCCCCCGTTCAGCCCGACCGCTGCGCCTTATCCGGTAACTATCGTCTTGAGTCCAACC
CGGTAAGACACGACTTATCGCCACTGGCAGCAGCCACTGGTAACAGGATTAGCAGAGCGAGGTATGTAGG
CGGTGCTACAGAGTTCTTGAAGTGGTGGCCTAACTACGGCTACACTAGAAGAACAGTATTTGGTATCTGC
GCTCTGCTGAAGCCAGTTACCTTCGGAAAAAGAGTTGGTAGCTCTTGATCCGGCAAACAAACCACCGCTG
GTAGCGGTGGTTTTTTTGTTTGCAAGCAGCAGATTACGCGCAGAAAAAAAGGATCTCAAGAAGATCCTTT
GATCTTTTCTACGGGGTCTGACGCTCAGTGGAACGAAAACTCACGTTAAGGGATTTTGGTCATGAGATTA
TCAAAAAGGATCTTCACCTAGATCCTTTTAAATTAAAAATGAAGTTTTAAATCAATCTAAAGTATATATG
AGTAAACTTGGTCTGACAGTTACCAATGCTTAATCAGTGAGGCACCTATCTCAGCGATCTGTCTATTTCG
TTCATCCATAGTTGCCTGACTCCCCGTCGTGTAGATAACTACGATACGGGAGGGCTTACCATCTGGCCCC
AGTGCTGCAATGATACCGCGAGACCCACGCTCACCGGCTCCAGATTTATCAGCAATAAACCAGCCAGCCG
GAAGGGCCGAGCGCAGAAGTGGTCCTGCAACTTTATCCGCCTCCATCCAGTCTATTAATTGTTGCCGGGA
AGCTAGAGTAAGTAGTTCGCCAGTTAATAGTTTGCGCAACGTTGTTGCCATTGCTACAGGCATCGTGGTG
TCACGCTCGTCGTTTGGTATGGCTTCATTCAGCTCCGGTTCCCAACGATCAAGGCGAGTTACATGATCCC
CCATGTTGTGCAAAAAAGCGGTTAGCTCCTTCGGTCCTCCGATCGTTGTCAGAAGTAAGTTGGCCGCAGT
GTTATCACTCATGGTTATGGCAGCACTGCATAATTCTCTTACTGTCATGCCATCCGTAAGATGCTTTTCT
GTGACTGGTGAGTACTCAACCAAGTCATTCTGAGAATAGTGTATGCGGCGACCGAGTTGCTCTTGCCCGG
CGTCAATACGGGATAATACCGCGCCACATAGCAGAACTTTAAAAGTGCTCATCATTGGAAAACGTTCTTC
GGGGCGAAAACTCTCAAGGATCTTACCGCTGTTGAGATCCAGTTCGATGTAACCCACTCGTGCACCCAAC
TGATCTTCAGCATCTTTTACTTTCACCAGCGTTTCTGGGTGAGCAAAAACAGGAAGGCAAAATGCCGCAA
AAAAGGGAATAAGGGCGACACGGAAATGTTGAATACTCATACTCTTCCTTTTTCAATATTATTGAAGCAT
TTATCAGGGTTATTGTCTCATGAGCGGATACATATTTGAATGTATTTAGAAAAATAAACAAATAGGGGTT
CCGCGCACATTTCCCCGAAAAGTGCCACCTAAATTGTAAGCGTTAATATTTTGTTAAAATTCGCGTTAAA
TTTTTGTTAAATCAGCTCATTTTTTAACCAATAGGCCGAAATCGGCAAAATCCCTTATAAATCAAAAGAA
TAGACCGAGATAGGGT
[37 nt withheld, positions 4847-4883]
AAAGAACGTGGACTCCAACGTCAAAGG
[49 nt withheld, positions 4911-4959]
T
[91 nt withheld, positions 4961-5051]
G
[124 nt withheld, positions 5053-5176]
CCCATTCGCCAT
Features (pLannotate 1.2.2; 16 found; start..end, strand, type, name):
     66..1043    +  promoter       CMV IE94 promoter: enhancer/promoter region of simian cytomegalovirus major immediate early transcription unit IE94
   1078..1096    +  promoter       SP6 promoter: promoter for bacteriophage SP6 RNA polymerase
   1147..1524    +  CDS            H2B: human histone H2B; HIST1H2BJ
   1543..2250    +  CDS            mCherry: mCherry is a basic (constitutively fluorescent) red fluorescent protein published in 2004, derived from Discosoma sp.. It is reported to be a very rapidly-maturing monomer with low acid sensitivity.
   2261..2278    -  promoter       T7 promoter (fragment): promoter for bacteriophage T7 RNA polymerase
   2283..2417    -  polyA_signal   SV40 poly(A) signal: SV40 polyadenylation signal
   2530..2548    -  promoter       T3 promoter: promoter for bacteriophage T3 RNA polymerase
   2593..2609    -  protein_bind   lac operator: The lac repressor binds to the lac operator to inhibit transcription in E. coli. This inhibition can be relieved by adding lactose or isopropyl-β-D-thiogalactopyranoside (IPTG). lac repressor encoded by lacI
   2617..2647    -  promoter       lac promoter: promoter for the E. coli lac operon
   2662..2683    -  protein_bind   CAP binding site: CAP binding activates transcription in the presence of cAMP. E. coli catabolite activator protein
   2696..2788    -  CDS            lacI (fragment): lac repressor; lacI; The lac repressor binds to the lac operator to inhibit transcription in E. coli. This inhibition can be relieved by adding lactose or isopropyl-β-D-thiogalactopyranoside (IPTG).
   2971..3559    -  rep_origin     ori: high-copy-number ColE1/pMB1/pBR322/pUC origin of replication
   3730..4590    -  CDS            AmpR: β-lactamase; bla; confers resistance to ampicillin, carbenicillin, and related antibiotics
   4591..4695    -  promoter       AmpR promoter: bla
   4748..5176    -  rep_origin     f1 ori (sequence partly withheld): f1 bacteriophage origin of replication; arrow indicates direction of (+) strand synthesis
   5181..59      -  CDS            lacZα (fragment) (across the origin): LacZα fragment of β-galactosidase; lacZ fragment
