[The description below was written by a language model from this plasmid's Addgene catalogue record and pLannotate feature annotations shown in this document.]
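Description:
pCS2+ H2B-mCherry is a 5.2 kb expression plasmid built on the pCS2+ backbone, catalogued as a mammalian expression vector and also designed as a template for in vitro RNA synthesis. It is maintained in E. coli through a high-copy ColE1/pUC-type origin and selected with ampicillin via the β-lactamase gene. An f1 phage origin is also present, along with remnants of a cloning-vector lac region (lac promoter and operator, CAP site, and lacZα and lacI fragments) that play no role in expressing the payload.

The payload is a single open reading frame in which human histone H2B (HIST1H2BJ) is fused through a short linker to the N-terminus of mCherry, a monomeric, rapidly maturing red fluorescent protein derived from Discosoma. Because H2B is incorporated into chromatin, the fusion serves as a red nuclear label. Two promoters sit in tandem upstream. The simian cytomegalovirus IE94 enhancer/promoter drives constitutive transcription when the DNA itself is introduced into vertebrate cells. The bacteriophage SP6 promoter, located between it and the coding sequence, allows sense-strand mRNA to be made in vitro. An SV40 polyadenylation signal follows the coding region, and T7 (annotated as a fragment) and T3 promoters lie downstream in the opposite orientation. The mCherry segment was cloned between AgeI and XbaI sites that remain intact, so the fluorescent protein could in principle be exchanged. The associated publication concerns single-cell reconstruction of activity in a developing circuit, consistent with use of the construct to mark nuclei for imaging, although the record does not specify the organism or delivery method.
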