Addgene plasmid #99265: pCS2+ H2B-mCherry
Purpose: Contains a fusion of human histone H2B to fluorescent protein mCherry in the pCS2+ expression vector. It has the SP6 RNA polymerase site for in vitro transcription.
Depositing lab: Philipp Keller. Publication: Single-Cell Reconstruction of Emerging Population Activity in an Entire Developing Circuit. Wan Y, Wei Z, Looger LL, Koyama M, Druckmann S, Keller PJ. Cell. 2019 Oct 3;179(2):355-372.e23. doi: 10.1016/j.cell.2019.08.039. Epub 2019 Sep 26. PubMed 31564455.
Backbone
  Vector backbone: pCS2+
  Vector type: Mammalian Expression
Growth in bacteria
  Bacterial resistance: Ampicillin, 100 μg/mL
  Growth temperature: 37°C
  Growth strain: DH5alpha
  Copy number: High Copy
Gene/Insert
  Gene/Insert name: mCherry
  Insert size (bp): 708
  Promoter: SP6
  Tag / fusion protein: H2B (N terminal on insert)
  Cloning method: Restriction Enzyme; 5′ cloning site AgeI (not destroyed); 3′ cloning site Xbal (not destroyed)
  Sequencing primers: 5′ CGATTTAGGTGACACTATAG; 3′ TAATACGACTCACTATAGG
Terms and licenses: Academic/Nonprofit Terms; Industry Terms: Not Available to Industry
How to cite: pCS2+ H2B-mCherry was a gift from Philipp Keller (Addgene plasmid # 99265 ; http://n2t.net/addgene:99265 ; RRID:Addgene_99265)
