>Addgene plasmid #99265 | pCS2+ H2B-mCherry | depositor partial sequence | sequence record 181694 | SP6, H2B, mCherry, T7 and SV40 polyA
GGCGTTCCATTGACGTAAATGGGCGGTAGGCGTGCCTAATGGGAGGTCTATATAAGCAATGCTCGTTTAG
GGAACCGCCATTCTGCCTGGGGACGTCGGAGCAAGCTTGATTTAGGTGACACTATAGAATACAAGCTACT
TGTTCTTTTTGCAGGATCCCATCGACGGTACCGCCACCATGCCAGAGCCAGCGAAGTCTGCTCCCGCCCC
GAAAAAGGGCTCCAAGAAGGCGGTGACTAAGGCGCAGAAGAAAGGCGGCAAGAAGCGCAAGCGCAGCCGC
AAGGAGAGCTATTCCATCTATGTGTACAAGGTTCTGAAGCAGGTCCACCCTGACACCGGCATTTCGTCCA
AGGCCATGGGCATCATGAATTCGTTTGTGAACGACATTTTCGAGCGCATCGCAGGTGAGGCTTCCCGCCT
GGCGCATTACAACAAGCGCTCGACCATCACCTCCAGGGAGATCCAGACGGCCGTGCGCCTGCTGCTGCCT
GGGGAGTTGGCCAAGCACGCCGTGTCCGAGGGTACTAAGGCCATCACCAAGTACACCAGCGCTAAGGATC
CACCGGTCGCCACCATGGTGAGCAAGGGCGAGGAGGACAACATGGCCATCATCAAGGAGTTCATGCGCTT
CAAGGTGCACATGGAGGGCTCCGTGAACGGCCACGAGTTCGAGATCGAGGGCGAGGGCGAGGGCCGCCCC
TACGAGGGCACCCAGACCGCCAAGCTGAAGGTGACCAAGGGCGGCCCCCTGCCCTTCGCCTGGGACATCC
TGTCCCCTCAGTTCATGTACGGCTCCAAGGCCTACGTGAAGCACCCCGCCGACATCCCCGACTACTTGAA
GCTGTCCTTCCCCGAGGGCTTCAAGTGGGAGCGCGTGATGAACTTCGAGGACGGCGGCGTGGTGACCGTG
ACCCAGGACTCCTCCCTGCAGGACGGCGAGTTCATCTACAAGGTGAAGCTGCGCGGCACCAACTTCCCCT
CCGACGGCCCCGTAATGCAGAAGAAGACCATGGGCTGGGAGGCCTCCTCCGAGCGGATGTACCCCGAGGA
CGGCGCCCTGAAGGGCGAGATCAAGCAGAGGCTGAAGCTGAAGGACGGCGGCCACTACGACGCCGAGGTC
AAGACCACCTACAAGGCCAAGAAGCCCGTGCAGCTGCCCGGCGCCTACAACGTCAACATCAAGCTGGACA
TCACCTCCCACAACGAGGACTACACCATCGTGGAACAGTACGAGCGCGCCGAGGGCCGCCACTCCACCGG
CGGCATGGACGAGCTGTACAAGTTATCTAGAACTATAGTGAGTCGTATTACGTAGATCCAGACATGATAA
GATACATTGATGAGTTTGGACAAACCACAACTAGAATGCAGTGAAAAAAATGCTTTATTTGTGAAATTTG
TGATGCTATTGCTTTATTTGTAACCATTATAAGCTGCAATAAACAAGTTAACAACAACAATTGCATTCAT
TTTATGTTTCAGGTTCAGGGGGAGGTGTGGGAGGTTTTTTAATTCGCGGCCGCGGCGCCAATGCATTGGG
CCCGGTACCCAGCTTTTGTTCCCTTTAGTGAGGGTTAATTGCGCGCTTGGCGTAATCATGGTCATAGCTG
TTTCCTGTGTGAAATTGTTATCCGCTCACAATTCCACACAACATACGAGCCGGAAGCATAAAGTGTAAAG
C
